LOCUS       Exported 15470 bp ds-DNA circular SYN 13-MAY-2021
DEFINITION  Triple pathway reporter, 3P-Luc; wnt-NLuc1.1, hedgehog-FLuc,
            notch-GLuc; plus CMV-eGFP. Gateway expression vector for lentivirus
            generation..
ACCESSION   .
VERSION     .
KEYWORDS    pMuLE_EXPR_CMV-eGFP_TOP-NLuc1.1_12GLI-FLuc_CBF-GLuc
SOURCE      synthetic DNA construct
  ORGANISM  synthetic DNA construct
REFERENCE   1 (bases 1 to 15470)
  AUTHORS   Maier J, Elmenofi S, Taschauer A, Anton M, Sami H, Ogris M
  TITLE     Luminescent and fluorescent triple reporter plasmid constructs for
            Wnt, Hedgehog and Notch pathway.
  JOURNAL   PLoS One. 2019 Dec 20;14(12):e0226570. doi:
            10.1371/journal.pone.0226570. eCollection 2019.
  PUBMED    31860685
REFERENCE   2 (bases 1 to 15470)
  AUTHORS   .
  TITLE     Direct Submission
  JOURNAL   Exported May 13, 2021 from SnapGene Server 1.1.58
            http://www.snapgene.com
FEATURES             Location/Qualifiers
     source          1..15470
                     /organism="synthetic DNA construct"
                     /mol_type="other DNA"
     LTR             94..327
                     /label=3' LTR (Delta-U3)
                     /note="self-inactivating 3' long terminal repeat (LTR) from
                     HIV-1"
     polyA_signal    399..520
                     /label=SV40 poly(A) signal
                     /note="SV40 polyadenylation signal"
     rep_origin      560..695
                     /label=SV40 ori
                     /note="SV40 origin of replication"
     promoter        complement(716..734)
                     /label=T7 promoter
                     /note="promoter for bacteriophage T7 RNA polymerase"
     primer_bind     complement(744..761)
                     /label=M13 Forward
                     /note="In lacZ gene. Also called M13-F20 or M13 (-21)
                     Forward"
     primer_bind     complement(744..760)
                     /label=M13 fwd
                     /note="common sequencing primer, one of multiple similar
                     variants"
     primer_bind     complement(753..775)
                     /label=M13/pUC Forward
                     /note="In lacZ gene"
     rep_origin      902..1357
                     /direction=RIGHT
                     /label=f1 ori
                     /note="f1 bacteriophage origin of replication; arrow
                     indicates direction of (+) strand synthesis"
     primer_bind     complement(989..1008)
                     /label=F1ori-R
                     /note="F1 origin, reverse primer"
     primer_bind     1199..1220
                     /label=F1ori-F
                     /note="F1 origin, forward primer"
     promoter        1383..1487
                     /gene="bla"
                     /label=AmpR promoter
     CDS             1488..2348
                     /codon_start=1
                     /gene="bla"
                     /product="beta-lactamase"
                     /label=AmpR
                     /note="confers resistance to ampicillin, carbenicillin, and
                     related antibiotics"
                     /translation="MSIQHFRVALIPFFAAFCLPVFAHPETLVKVKDAEDQLGARVGYI
                     ELDLNSGKILESFRPEERFPMMSTFKVLLCGAVLSRIDAGQEQLGRRIHYSQNDLVEYS
                     PVTEKHLTDGMTVRELCSAAITMSDNTAANLLLTTIGGPKELTAFLHNMGDHVTRLDRW
                     EPELNEAIPNDERDTTMPVAMATTLRKLLTGELLTLASRQQLIDWMEADKVAGPLLRSA
                     LPAGWFIADKSGAGERGSRGIIAALGPDGKPSRIVVIYTTGSQATMDERNRQIAEIGAS
                     LIKHW"
     primer_bind     complement(1706..1725)
                     /label=Amp-R
                     /note="Ampicillin resistance gene, reverse primer"
     rep_origin      2519..3107
                     /direction=RIGHT
                     /label=ori
                     /note="high-copy-number ColE1/pMB1/pBR322/pUC origin of
                     replication"
     primer_bind     3008..3027
                     /label=pBR322ori-F
                     /note="pBR322 origin, forward primer"
     primer_bind     3261..3278
                     /label=L4440
                     /note="L4440 vector, forward primer"
     protein_bind    3395..3416
                     /label=CAP binding site
                     /bound_moiety="E. coli catabolite activator protein"
                     /note="CAP binding activates transcription in the presence
                     of cAMP."
     promoter        3431..3461
                     /label=lac promoter
                     /note="promoter for the E. coli lac operon"
     protein_bind    3469..3485
                     /label=lac operator
                     /bound_moiety="lac repressor encoded by lacI"
                     /note="The lac repressor binds to the lac operator to
                     inhibit transcription in E. coli. This inhibition can be
                     relieved by adding lactose or
                     isopropyl-beta-D-thiogalactopyranoside (IPTG)."
     primer_bind     3474..3496
                     /label=M13/pUC Reverse
                     /note="In lacZ gene"
     primer_bind     3493..3509
                     /label=M13 rev
                     /note="common sequencing primer, one of multiple similar
                     variants"
     primer_bind     3493..3509
                     /label=M13 Reverse
                     /note="In lacZ gene. Also called M13-rev"
     primer_bind     3528..3548
                     /label=T3
                     /note="T3 promoter, forward primer"
     promoter        3530..3548
                     /label=T3 promoter
                     /note="promoter for bacteriophage T3 RNA polymerase"
     promoter        3576..3802
                     /label=RSV promoter
                     /note="Rous sarcoma virus enhancer/promoter"
     LTR             3803..3983
                     /label=5' LTR (truncated)
                     /note="truncated 5' long terminal repeat (LTR) from HIV-1"
     misc_feature    4030..4155
                     /label=HIV-1 Psi
                     /note="packaging signal of human immunodeficiency virus
                     type 1"
     misc_feature    4648..4881
                     /label=RRE
                     /note="The Rev response element (RRE) of HIV-1 allows for
                     Rev-dependent mRNA export from the nucleus to the
                     cytoplasm."
     CDS             5066..5110
                     /codon_start=1
                     /product="antigenic peptide corresponding to amino acids
                     655 to 669 of the HIV envelope protein gp41 (Lutje Hulsik
                     et al., 2013)"
                     /label=gp41 peptide
                     /note="recognized by the 2H10 single-chain llama nanobody"
                     /translation="KNEQELLELDKWASL"
     misc_feature    5377..5493
                     /label=cPPT/CTS
                     /note="central polypurine tract and central termination
                     sequence of HIV-1"
     protein_bind    5550..5574
                     /gene="mutant version of attB"
                     /label=attB1
                     /bound_moiety="BP Clonase(TM)"
                     /note="recombination site for the Gateway(R) BP reaction"
     enhancer        5602..5981
                     /label=CMV enhancer
                     /note="human cytomegalovirus immediate early enhancer"
     promoter        5982..6185
                     /label=CMV promoter
                     /note="human cytomegalovirus (CMV) immediate early
                     promoter"
     primer_bind     6136..6156
                     /label=CMV-F
                     /note="Human CMV immediate early promoter, forward primer"
     promoter        6230..6248
                     /label=T7 promoter
                     /note="promoter for bacteriophage T7 RNA polymerase"
     regulatory      6284..6293
                     /regulatory_class="other"
                     /note="vertebrate consensus sequence for strong initiation
                     of translation (Kozak, 1987)"
     CDS             6290..7009
                     /codon_start=1
                     /product="the original enhanced GFP (Yang et al., 1996)"
                     /label=EGFP
                     /note="mammalian codon-optimized"
                     /translation="MVSKGEELFTGVVPILVELDGDVNGHKFSVSGEGEGDATYGKLTL
                     KFICTTGKLPVPWPTLVTTLTYGVQCFSRYPDHMKQHDFFKSAMPEGYVQERTIFFKDD
                     GNYKTRAEVKFEGDTLVNRIELKGIDFKEDGNILGHKLEYNYNSHNVYIMADKQKNGIK
                     VNFKIRHNIEDGSVQLADHYQQNTPIGDGPVLLPDNHYLSTQSALSKDPNEKRDHMVLL
                     EFVTAAGITLGMDELYK"
     CDS             6290..7006
                     /codon_start=1
                     /product="enhanced GFP"
                     /label=EGFP
                     /translation="MVSKGEELFTGVVPILVELDGDVNGHKFSVSGEGEGDATYGKLTL
                     KFICTTGKLPVPWPTLVTTLTYGVQCFSRYPDHMKQHDFFKSAMPEGYVQERTIFFKDD
                     GNYKTRAEVKFEGDTLVNRIELKGIDFKEDGNILGHKLEYNYNSHNVYIMADKQKNGIK
                     VNFKIRHNIEDGSVQLADHYQQNTPIGDGPVLLPDNHYLSTQSALSKDPNEKRDHMVLL
                     EFVTAAGITLGMDELYK"
     primer_bind     complement(6335..6356)
                     /label=EGFP-N
                     /note="EGFP, reverse primer"
     primer_bind     complement(6596..6615)
                     /label=EXFP-R
                     /note="For distinguishing EGFP variants, reverse primer"
     primer_bind     6943..6964
                     /label=EGFP-C
                     /note="EGFP, forward primer"
     protein_bind    7050..7070
                     /gene="mutant version of attB"
                     /label=attB5
                     /bound_moiety="BP Clonase(TM)"
                     /note="core recombination site for the Gateway(R) BP
                     reaction"
     promoter        7215..7246
                     /label=minP
                     /note="minimal TATA-box promoter with low basal activity"
     regulatory      7302..7311
                     /regulatory_class="other"
                     /note="vertebrate consensus sequence for strong initiation
                     of translation (Kozak, 1987)"
     CDS             7308..7823
                     /codon_start=1
                     /product="NanoLuc(R) luciferase"
                     /label=Nluc
                     /note="human codon-optimized"
                     /translation="MVFTLEDFVGDWRQTAGYNLDQVLEQGGVSSLFQNLGVSVTPIQR
                     IVLSGENGLKIDIHVIIPYEGLSGDQMGQIEKIFKVVYPVDDHHFKVILHYGTLVIDGV
                     TPNMIDYFGRPYEGIAVFDGKKITVTGTLWNGNKIIDERLINPDGSLLFRVTINGVTGW
                     RLCERILA"
     polyA_signal    7872..7993
                     /label=SV40 poly(A) signal
                     /note="SV40 polyadenylation signal"
     protein_bind    complement(8183..8203)
                     /gene="mutant version of attB"
                     /label=attB4
                     /bound_moiety="BP Clonase(TM)"
                     /note="core recombination site for the Gateway(R) BP
                     reaction"
     primer_bind     8356..8378
                     /label=pGEX 3'
                     /note="pGEX vectors, reverse primer"
     polyA_signal    8509..8643
                     /label=SV40 poly(A) signal
                     /note="SV40 polyadenylation signal"
     polyA_signal    8737..8871
                     /label=SV40 poly(A) signal
                     /note="SV40 polyadenylation signal"
     promoter        9112..9174
                     /label=Mini-TK promoter
                     /note="minimal herpes simplex virus (HSV) thymidine kinase
                     promoter"
     CDS             9230..10882
                     /codon_start=1
                     /gene="luc"
                     /product="firefly luciferase"
                     /label=luciferase
                     /translation="MEDAKNIKKGPAPFYPLEDGTAGEQLHKAMKRYALVPGTIAFTDA
                     HIEVNITYAEYFEMSVRLAEAMKRYGLNTNHRIVVCSENSLQFFMPVLGALFIGVAVAP
                     ANDIYNERELLNSMNISQPTVVFVSKKGLQKILNVQKKLPIIQKIIIMDSKTDYQGFQS
                     MYTFVTSHLPPGFNEYDFVPESFDRDKTIALIMNSSGSTGLPKGVALPHRTACVRFSHA
                     RDPIFGNQIIPDTAILSVVPFHHGFGMFTTLGYLICGFRVVLMYRFEEELFLRSLQDYK
                     IQSALLVPTLFSFFAKSTLIDKYDLSNLHEIASGGAPLSKEVGEAVAKRFHLPGIRQGY
                     GLTETTSAILITPEGDDKPGAVGKVVPFFEAKVVDLDTGKTLGVNQRGELCVRGPMIMS
                     GYVNNPEATNALIDKDGWLHSGDIAYWDEDEHFFIVDRLKSLIKYKGYQVAPAELESIL
                     LQHPNIFDAGVAGLPDDDAGELPAAVVVLEHGKTMTEKEIVDYVASQVTTAKKLRGGVV
                     FVDEVPKGLTGKLDARKIREILIKAKKGGKSKL"
     primer_bind     complement(9296..9314)
                     /label=LucNrev
                     /note="Firefly luciferase, reverse primer"
     intron          11013..11078
                     /label=small t intron
                     /note="SV40 (simian virus 40) small t antigen intron"
     CDS             11208..11228
                     /codon_start=1
                     /product="nuclear localization signal of SV40 (simian virus
                     40) large T antigen"
                     /label=SV40 NLS
                     /translation="PKKKRKV"
     polyA_signal    11653..11787
                     /label=SV40 poly(A) signal
                     /note="SV40 polyadenylation signal"
     protein_bind    12339..12359
                     /gene="mutant version of attB"
                     /label=attB3
                     /bound_moiety="BP Clonase(TM)"
                     /note="core recombination site for the Gateway(R) BP
                     reaction"
     promoter        12599..12795
                     /label=SV40 promoter
                     /note="SV40 early promoter"
     rep_origin      12646..12781
                     /label=SV40 ori
                     /note="SV40 origin of replication"
     regulatory      12858..12867
                     /regulatory_class="other"
                     /note="vertebrate consensus sequence for strong initiation
                     of translation (Kozak, 1987)"
     CDS             12864..13421
                     /codon_start=1
                     /product="secreted Gaussia luciferase"
                     /label=hGLuc
                     /note="human codon-optimized"
                     /translation="MGVKVLFALICIAVAEAKPTENNEDFNIVAVASNFATTDLDADRG
                     KLPGKKLPLEVLKEMEANARKAGCTRGCLICLSHIKCTPKMKKFIPGRCHTYEGDKESA
                     QGGIGEAIVDIPEIPGFKDLEPMEQFIAQVDLCVDCTTGCLKGLANVQCSDLLKKWLPQ
                     RCATFASKIQGQVDKIKGAGGD"
     protein_bind    complement(13450..13474)
                     /gene="mutant version of attB"
                     /label=attB2
                     /bound_moiety="BP Clonase(TM)"
                     /note="recombination site for the Gateway(R) BP reaction"
     misc_feature    13505..14093
                     /label=WPRE
                     /note="woodchuck hepatitis virus posttranscriptional
                     regulatory element"
     primer_bind     complement(13558..13578)
                     /label=WPRE-R
                     /note="WPRE, reverse primer"
     CDS             complement(13976..13987)
                     /codon_start=1
                     /product="Factor Xa recognition and cleavage site"
                     /label=Factor Xa site
                     /translation="IEGR"
     promoter        14107..14606
                     /label=PGK promoter
                     /note="mouse phosphoglycerate kinase 1 promoter"
     primer_bind     complement(14142..14165)
                     /label=MSCV-rev
                     /note="Murine stem cell virus, reverse primer"
     primer_bind     14539..14558
                     /label=mPGK-F
                     /note="Mouse PGK promoter, forward primer"
     CDS             14648..15442
                     /codon_start=1
                     /gene="aph(3')-II (or nptII)"
                     /product="aminoglycoside phosphotransferase from Tn5"
                     /label=NeoR/KanR
                     /note="confers resistance to neomycin, kanamycin, and G418
                     (Geneticin(R))"
                     /translation="MIEQDGLHAGSPAAWVERLFGYDWAQQTIGCSDAAVFRLSAQGRP
                     VLFVKTDLSGALNELQDEAARLSWLATTGVPCAAVLDVVTEAGRDWLLLGEVPGQDLLS
                     SHLAPAEKVSIMADAMRRLHTLDPATCPFDHQAKHRIERARTRMEAGLVDQDDLDEEHQ
                     GLAPAELFARLKARMPDGEDLVVTHGDACLPNIMVENGRFSGFIDCGRLGVADRYQDIA
                     LATRDIAEELGGEWADRFLVLYGIAAPDSQRIAFYRLLDEFF"
     primer_bind     complement(14702..14721)
                     /label=Neo-R
                     /note="Neomycin resistance gene, reverse primer"
     primer_bind     15312..15331
                     /label=Neo-F
                     /note="Neomycin resistance gene, forward primer"
ORIGIN
        1 cgcgtatgca tctcgagggc ccggtacctt taagaccaat gacttacaag gcagctgtag
       61 atcttagcca ctttttaaaa gaaaaggggg gactggaagg gctagctcac tcccaacgaa
      121 gacaagatct gctttttgct tgtactgggt ctctctggtt agaccagatc tgagcctggg
      181 agctctctgg ctaactaggg aacccactgc ttaagcctca ataaagcttg ccttgagtgc
      241 ttcaagtagt gtgtgcccgt ctgttgtgtg actctggtaa ctagagatcc ctcagaccct
      301 tttagtcagt gtggaaaatc tctagcagta gtagttcatg tcatcttatt attcagtatt
      361 tataacttgc aaagaaatga atatcagaga gtgagaggaa cttgtttatt gcagcttata
      421 atggttacaa ataaagcaat agcatcacaa atttcacaaa taaagcattt ttttcactgc
      481 attctagttg tggtttgtcc aaactcatca atgtatctta tcatgtctgg ctctagctat
      541 cccgccccta actccgccca tcccgcccct aactccgccc agttccgccc attctccgcc
      601 ccatggctga ctaatttttt ttatttatgc agaggccgag gccgcctcgg cctctgagct
      661 attccagaag tagtgaggag gcttttttgg aggcctaggg acgtacccaa ttcgccctat
      721 agtgagtcgt attacgcgcg ctcactggcc gtcgttttac aacgtcgtga ctgggaaaac
      781 cctggcgtta cccaacttaa tcgccttgca gcacatcccc ctttcgccag ctggcgtaat
      841 agcgaagagg cccgcaccga tcgcccttcc caacagttgc gcagcctgaa tggcgaatgg
      901 gnnnnnnnnn nnnnnnnnnn nnnnnnnnnn nnnnnnnnnn nnnnnnnnnn nnnnnnnnnn
      961 nnnnnnnnnn nnnnnnnnnn nnnnnnnnnn nnnnnnnnnn nnnnnnnnnn nnnnnnnnnn
     1021 nnnnncnnnn nnnnnnnnnn nnnnnnnnnn nnnnnnnnnn nnnnnnnnnn nnnnnnnnnn
     1081 nnnnnnnnnn nnnnnnnnnn nnnnnnnnnn nnnnnnnann nnnnnnnnnn nnnnnnnnnn
     1141 nnnnnnnnnn nnnnnnnnnn nnnnnnncct ttgacgttgg agtccacgtt ctttaatagt
     1201 ggactcttgt tccaaactgg aacaacactc aaccctatct cggtctattc ttttgattta
     1261 taagggattt tgccgatttc ggcctattgg ttaaaaaatg agctgattta acaaaaattt
     1321 aacgcgaatt ttaacaaaat attaacgctt acaatttagg tggcactttt cggggaaatg
     1381 tgcgcggaac ccctatttgt ttatttttct aaatacattc aaatatgtat ccgctcatga
     1441 gacaataacc ctgataaatg cttcaataat attgaaaaag gaagagtatg agtattcaac
     1501 atttccgtgt cgcccttatt cccttttttg cggcattttg ccttcctgtt tttgctcacc
     1561 cagaaacgct ggtgaaagta aaagatgctg aagatcagtt gggtgcacga gtgggttaca
     1621 tcgaactgga tctcaacagc ggtaagatcc ttgagagttt tcgccccgaa gaacgttttc
     1681 caatgatgag cacttttaaa gttctgctat gtggcgcggt attatcccgt attgacgccg
     1741 ggcaagagca actcggtcgc cgcatacact attctcagaa tgacttggtt gagtactcac
     1801 cagtcacaga aaagcatctt acggatggca tgacagtaag agaattatgc agtgctgcca
     1861 taaccatgag tgataacact gcggccaact tacttctgac aacgatcgga ggaccgaagg
     1921 agctaaccgc ttttttgcac aacatggggg atcatgtaac tcgccttgat cgttgggaac
     1981 cggagctgaa tgaagccata ccaaacgacg agcgtgacac cacgatgcct gtagcaatgg
     2041 caacaacgtt gcgcaaacta ttaactggcg aactacttac tctagcttcc cggcaacaat
     2101 taatagactg gatggaggcg gataaagttg caggaccact tctgcgctcg gcccttccgg
     2161 ctggctggtt tattgctgat aaatctggag ccggtgagcg tgggtctcgc ggtatcattg
     2221 cagcactggg gccagatggt aagccctccc gtatcgtagt tatctacacg acggggagtc
     2281 aggcaactat ggatgaacga aatagacaga tcgctgagat aggtgcctca ctgattaagc
     2341 attggtaact gtcagaccaa gtttactcat atatacttta gattgattta aaacttcatt
     2401 tttaatttaa aaggatctag gtgaagatcc tttttgataa tctcatgacc aaaatccctt
     2461 aacgtgagtt ttcgttccac tgagcgtcag accccgtaga aaagatcaaa ggatcttctt
     2521 gagatccttt ttttctgcgc gtaatctgct gcttgcaaac aaaaaaacca ccgctaccag
     2581 cggtggtttg tttgccggat caagagctac caactctttt tccgaaggta actggcttca
     2641 gcagagcgca gataccaaat actgttcttc tagtgtagcc gtagttaggc caccacttca
     2701 agaactctgt agcaccgcct acatacctcg ctctgctaat cctgttacca gtggctgctg
     2761 ccagtggcga taagtcgtgt cttaccgggt tggactcaag acgatagtta ccggataagg
     2821 cgcagcggtc gggctgaacg gggggttcgt gcacacagcc cagcttggag cgaacgacct
     2881 acaccgaact gagataccta cagcgtgagc tatgagaaag cgccacgctt cccgaaggga
     2941 gaaaggcgga caggtatccg gtaagcggca gggtcggaac aggagagcgc acgagggagc
     3001 ttccaggggg aaacgcctgg tatctttata gtcctgtcgg gtttcgccac ctctgacttg
     3061 agcgtcgatt tttgtgatgc tcgtcagggg ggcggagcct atggaaaaac gccagcaacg
     3121 cggccttttt acggttcctg gccttttgct ggccttttgc tcacatgttc tttcctgcgt
     3181 tatcccctga ttctgtggat aaccgtatta ccgcctttga gtgagctgat accgctcgcc
     3241 gcagccgaac gaccgagcgc agcgagtcag tgagcgagga agcggaagag cgcccaatac
     3301 gcaaaccgcc tctccccgcg cgttggccga ttcattaatg cagctggcac gacaggtttc
     3361 ccgactggaa agcgggcagt gagcgcaacg caattaatgt gagttagctc actcattagg
     3421 caccccaggc tttacacttt atgcttccgg ctcgtatgtt gtgtggaatt gtgagcggat
     3481 aacaatttca cacaggaaac agctatgacc atgattacgc caagcgcgca attaaccctc
     3541 actaaaggga acaaaagctg gagctgcaag cttaatgtag tcttatgcaa tactcttgta
     3601 gtcttgcaac atggtaacga tgagttagca acatgcctta caaggagaga aaaagcaccg
     3661 tgcatgccga ttggtggaag taaggtggta cgatcgtgcc ttattaggaa ggcaacagac
     3721 gggtctgaca tggattggac gaaccactga attgccgcat tgcagagata ttgtatttaa
     3781 gtgcctagct cgatacataa acgggtctct ctggttagac cagatctgag cctgggagct
     3841 ctctggctaa ctagggaacc cactgcttaa gcctcaataa agcttgcctt gagtgcttca
     3901 agtagtgtgt gcccgtctgt tgtgtgactc tggtaactag agatccctca gaccctttta
     3961 gtcagtgtgg aaaatctcta gcagtggcgc ccgaacaggg acttgaaagc gaaagggaaa
     4021 ccagaggagc tctctcgacg caggactcgg cttgctgaag cgcgcacggc aagaggcgag
     4081 gggcggcgac tggtgagtac gccaaaaatt ttgactagcg gaggctagaa ggagagagat
     4141 gggtgcgaga gcgtcagtat taagcggggg agaattagat cgcgatggga aaaaattcgg
     4201 ttaaggccag ggggaaagaa aaaatataaa ttaaaacata tagtatgggc aagcagggag
     4261 ctagaacgat tcgcagttaa tcctggcctg ttagaaacat cagaaggctg tagacaaata
     4321 ctgggacagc tacaaccatc ccttcagaca ggatcagaag aacttagatc attatataat
     4381 acagtagcaa ccctctattg tgtgcatcaa aggatagaga taaaagacac caaggaagct
     4441 ttagacaaga tagaggaaga gcaaaacaaa agtaagacca ccgcacagca agcggccgct
     4501 gatcttcaga cctggaggag gagatatgag ggacaattgg agaagtgaat tatataaata
     4561 taaagtagta aaaattgaac cattaggagt agcacccacc aaggcaaaga gaagagtggt
     4621 gcagagagaa aaaagagcag tgggaatagg agctttgttc cttgggttct tgggagcagc
     4681 aggaagcact atgggcgcag cgtcaatgac gctgacggta caggccagac aattattgtc
     4741 tggtatagtg cagcagcaga acaatttgct gagggctatt gaggcgcaac agcatctgtt
     4801 gcaactcaca gtctggggca tcaagcagct ccaggcaaga atcctggctg tggaaagata
     4861 cctaaaggat caacagctcc tggggatttg gggttgctct ggaaaactca tttgcaccac
     4921 tgctgtgcct tggaatgcta gttggagtaa taaatctctg gaacagattt ggaatcacac
     4981 gacctggatg gagtgggaca gagaaattaa caattacaca agcttaatac actccttaat
     5041 tgaagaatcg caaaaccagc aagaaaagaa tgaacaagaa ttattggaat tagataaatg
     5101 ggcaagtttg tggaattggt ttaacataac aaattggctg tggtatataa aattattcat
     5161 aatgatagta ggaggcttgg taggtttaag aatagttttt gctgtacttt ctatagtgaa
     5221 tagagttagg cagggatatt caccattatc gtttcagacc cacctcccaa ccccgagggg
     5281 acccgacagg cccgaaggaa tagaagaaga aggtggagag agagacagag acagatccat
     5341 tcgattagtg aacggatctc gacggtatcg gttaactttt aaaagaaaag gggggattgg
     5401 ggggtacagt gcaggggaaa gaatagtaga cataatagca acagacatac aaactaaaga
     5461 attacaaaaa caaattacaa aattcaaaat tttatcgtcc agtgtggtgg aattgagtat
     5521 tccagtgtgg tggaattctg cagatatcaa caagtttgta caaaaaagca ggctgcgatg
     5581 tacgggccag atatacgcgt tgacattgat tattgactag ttattaatag taatcaatta
     5641 cggggtcatt agttcatagc ccatatatgg agttccgcgt tacataactt acggtaaatg
     5701 gcccgcctgg ctgaccgccc aacgaccccc gcccattgac gtcaataatg acgtatgttc
     5761 ccatagtaac gccaataggg actttccatt gacgtcaatg ggtggagtat ttacggtaaa
     5821 ctgcccactt ggcagtacat caagtgtatc atatgccaag tacgccccct attgacgtca
     5881 atgacggtaa atggcccgcc tggcattatg cccagtacat gaccttatgg gactttccta
     5941 cttggcagta catctacgta ttagtcatcg ctattaccat ggtgatgcgg ttttggcagt
     6001 acatcaatgg gcgtggatag cggtttgact cacggggatt tccaagtctc caccccattg
     6061 acgtcaatgg gagtttgttt tggcaccaaa atcaacggga ctttccaaaa tgtcgtaaca
     6121 actccgcccc attgacgcaa atgggcggta ggcgtgtacg gtgggaggtc tatataagca
     6181 gagctctctg gctaactaga gaacccactg cttactggct tatcgaaatt aatacgactc
     6241 actataggga gacccaagct tggtaccgag ctcggatcct aaagccacca tggtgagcaa
     6301 gggcgaggag ctgttcaccg gggtggtgcc catcctggtc gagctggacg gcgacgtaaa
     6361 cggccacaag ttcagcgtgt ccggcgaggg cgagggcgat gccacctacg gcaagctgac
     6421 cctgaagttc atctgcacca ccggcaagct gcccgtgccc tggcccaccc tcgtgaccac
     6481 cctgacctac ggcgtgcagt gcttcagccg ctaccccgac cacatgaagc agcacgactt
     6541 cttcaagtcc gccatgcccg aaggctacgt ccaggagcgc accatcttct tcaaggacga
     6601 cggcaactac aagacccgcg ccgaggtgaa gttcgagggc gacaccctgg tgaaccgcat
     6661 cgagctgaag ggcatcgact tcaaggagga cggcaacatc ctggggcaca agctggagta
     6721 caactacaac agccacaacg tctatatcat ggccgacaag cagaagaacg gcatcaaggt
     6781 gaacttcaag atccgccaca acatcgagga cggcagcgtg cagctcgccg accactacca
     6841 gcagaacacc cccatcggcg acggccccgt gctgctgccc gacaaccact acctgagcac
     6901 ccagtccgcc ctgagcaaag accccaacga gaagcgcgat cacatggtcc tgctggagtt
     6961 cgtgaccgcc gccgggatca ctctcggcat ggacgagctg tacaagtaaa gcggccgcga
     7021 ctctagagct cgagcatgca tctagaggac aactttgtat acaaaagttg ggagacccaa
     7081 gcttggtacc gagctcttac gcgagatcaa agggggtaag atcaaagggg gtaagatcaa
     7141 aggggcgcga gatcaaaggg ggtaagatca aaggggcgcg cccgcgtgct agcccgggct
     7201 cgagatctag actctagagg gtatataatg gaagctcgaa ttccagcttg gcattccggt
     7261 actgttggta aaaagcttgg caatccggta ctgttggtaa agccaccatg gtcttcacac
     7321 tcgaagattt cgttggggac tggcgacaga cagccggcta caacctggac caagtccttg
     7381 aacagggagg tgtgtccagt ttgtttcaga atctcggggt gtccgtaact ccgatccaaa
     7441 ggattgtcct gagcggtgaa aatgggctga agatcgacat ccatgtcatc atcccgtatg
     7501 aaggtctgag cggcgaccaa atgggccaga tcgaaaaaat ttttaaggtg gtgtaccctg
     7561 tggatgatca tcactttaag gtgatcctgc actatggcac actggtaatc gacggggtta
     7621 cgccgaacat gatcgactat ttcggacggc cgtatgaagg catcgccgtg ttcgacggca
     7681 aaaagatcac tgtaacaggg accctgtgga acggcaacaa aattatcgac gagcgcctga
     7741 tcaaccccga cggctccctg ctgttccgag taaccatcaa cggagtgacc ggctggcggc
     7801 tgtgcgaacg cattctggcg taaggccgcg actctagagt cggggcggcc ggccgcttcg
     7861 agcagacatg ataagataca ttgatgagtt tggacaaacc acaactagaa tgcagtgaaa
     7921 aaaatgcttt atttgtgaaa tttgtgatgc tattgcttta tttgtaacca ttataagctg
     7981 caataaacaa gttaacaaca acaattgcat tcattttatg tttcaggttc agggggaggt
     8041 gtgggaggtt ttttaaagca agtaaaacct ctacaaatgt ggtaaaatcg ataaggatcc
     8101 actagtaacg gccgccagtg tgctggaatt ctgcagatat ccatcacact ggcggccgct
     8161 cgagcatgca tctagaggca cccaactttt ctatacaaag ttgggagacc caagcttggt
     8221 accgagctct atacactccg ctatcgctac gtgactgggt catggctgcg ccccgacacc
     8281 cgccaacacc cgctgacgcg ccctgacggg cttgtctgct cccggcatcc gcttacagac
     8341 aagctgtgac cgtctccggg agctgcatgt gtcagaggtt ttcaccgtca tcaccgaaac
     8401 gcgcgaggca ggatcagcca tatcacattt gtagaggttt tacttgcttt aaaaaacctc
     8461 ccacacctcc ccctgaacct gaaacataaa atgaatgcaa ttgttgttaa cttgtttatt
     8521 gcagcttata atggttacaa ataaagcaat agcatcacaa atttcacaaa taaagcattt
     8581 ttttcactgc attctagttg tggtttgtcc aaactcatca atgtatctta tcatgtctgg
     8641 atcagccata tcacatttgt agaggtttta cttgctttaa aaaacctccc acacctcccc
     8701 ctgaacctga aacataaaat gaatgcaatt gttgttaact tgtttattgc agcttataat
     8761 ggttacaaat aaagcaatag catcacaaat ttcacaaata aagcattttt ttcactgcat
     8821 tctagttgtg gtttgtccaa actcatcaat gtatcttatc atgtctggat ccaagctcag
     8881 atccaagctt atcgataccg tcgagtgggt ggtctgggtg gtctgggtgg tctgggtggt
     8941 cgagtgggtg gtctgggtgg tctgggtggt ctgggtggtc gagtgggtgg tctgggtggt
     9001 ctgggtggtc tgggtggtcg acctcgagat ccggcaaacc ccgcccagcg tcttgtcatt
     9061 ggcgaattcg aacacgcaga tgcagtcggg gcggcgcggt ccgaggtcca cttcgcatat
     9121 taaggtgacg cgtgtggcct cgaacaccga gcgaccctgc agcgacccgc ttaacagcgt
     9181 caacagcgtg ccgcagatct gagcttggca ttccggtact gttggtaaaa tggaagacgc
     9241 caaaaacata aagaaaggcc cggcgccatt ctatcctcta gaggatggaa ccgctggaga
     9301 gcaactgcat aaggctatga agagatacgc cctggttcct ggaacaattg cttttacaga
     9361 tgcacatatc gaggtgaaca tcacgtacgc ggaatacttc gaaatgtccg ttcggttggc
     9421 agaagctatg aaacgatatg ggctgaatac aaatcacaga atcgtcgtat gcagtgaaaa
     9481 ctctcttcaa ttctttatgc cggtgttggg cgcgttattt atcggagttg cagttgcgcc
     9541 cgcgaacgac atttataatg aacgtgaatt gctcaacagt atgaacattt cgcagcctac
     9601 cgtagtgttt gtttccaaaa aggggttgca aaaaattttg aacgtgcaaa aaaaattacc
     9661 aataatccag aaaattatta tcatggattc taaaacggat taccagggat ttcagtcgat
     9721 gtacacgttc gtcacatctc atctacctcc cggttttaat gaatacgatt ttgtaccaga
     9781 gtcctttgat cgtgacaaaa caattgcact gataatgaat tcctctggat ctactgggtt
     9841 acctaagggt gtggcccttc cgcatagaac tgcctgcgtc agattctcgc atgccagaga
     9901 tcctattttt ggcaatcaaa tcattccgga tactgcgatt ttaagtgttg ttccattcca
     9961 tcacggtttt ggaatgttta ctacactcgg atatttgata tgtggatttc gagtcgtctt
    10021 aatgtataga tttgaagaag agctgttttt acgatccctt caggattaca aaattcaaag
    10081 tgcgttgcta gtaccaaccc tattttcatt cttcgccaaa agcactctga ttgacaaata
    10141 cgatttatct aatttacacg aaattgcttc tgggggcgca cctctttcga aagaagtcgg
    10201 ggaagcggtt gcaaaacgct tccatcttcc agggatacga caaggatatg ggctcactga
    10261 gactacatca gctattctga ttacacccga gggggatgat aaaccgggcg cggtcggtaa
    10321 agttgttcca ttttttgaag cgaaggttgt ggatctggat accgggaaaa cgctgggcgt
    10381 taatcagaga ggcgaattat gtgtcagagg acctatgatt atgtccggtt atgtaaacaa
    10441 tccggaagcg accaacgcct tgattgacaa ggatggatgg ctacattctg gagacatagc
    10501 ttactgggac gaagacgaac acttcttcat agttgaccgc ttgaagtctt taattaaata
    10561 caaaggatat caggtggccc ccgctgaatt ggaatcgata ttgttacaac accccaacat
    10621 cttcgacgcg ggcgtggcag gtcttcccga cgatgacgcc ggtgaacttc ccgccgccgt
    10681 tgttgttttg gagcacggaa agacgatgac ggaaaaagag atcgtggatt acgtcgccag
    10741 tcaagtaaca accgcgaaaa agttgcgcgg aggagttgtg tttgtggacg aagtaccgaa
    10801 aggtcttacc ggaaaactcg acgcaagaaa aatcagagag atcctcataa aggccaagaa
    10861 gggcggaaag tccaaattgt aaaatgtaac tgtattcagc gatgacgaaa ttcttagcta
    10921 ttgtaatact ctagaggatc tttgtgaagg aaccttactt ctgtggtgtg acataattgg
    10981 acaaactacc tacagagatt taaagctcta aggtaaatat aaaattttta agtgtataat
    11041 gtgttaaact actgattcta attgtttgtg tattttagat tccaacctat ggaactgatg
    11101 aatgggagca gtggtggaat gcctttaatg aggaaaacct gttttgctca gaagaaatgc
    11161 catctagtga tgatgaggct actgctgact ctcaacattc tactcctcca aaaaagaaga
    11221 gaaaggtaga agaccccaag gactttcctt cagaattgct aagttttttg agtcatgctg
    11281 tgtttagtaa tagaactctt gcttgctttg ctatttacac cacaaaggaa aaagctgcac
    11341 tgctatacaa gaaaattatg gaaaaatatt ctgtaacctt tataagtagg cataacagtt
    11401 ataatcataa catactgttt tttcttactc cacacaggca tagagtgtct gctattaata
    11461 actatgctca aaaattgtgt acctttagct ttttaatttg taaaggggtt aataaggaat
    11521 atttgatgta tagtgccttg actagagatc ataatcagcc ataccacatt tgtagaggtt
    11581 ttacttgctt taaaaaacct cccacacctc cccctgaacc tgaaacataa aatgaatgca
    11641 attgttgttg ttaacttgtt tattgcagct tataatggtt acaaataaag caatagcatc
    11701 acaaatttca caaataaagc atttttttca ctgcattcta gttgtggttt gtccaaactc
    11761 atcaatgtat cttatcatgt ctggatcgat ccccaggaag ctcctctgtg tcctcataaa
    11821 ccctaacctc ctctacttga gaggacattc caatcatagg ctgcccatcc accctctgtg
    11881 tcctcctgtt aattaggtca cttaacaaaa aggaaattgg gtaggggttt ttcacagacc
    11941 gctttctaag ggtaatttta aaatatctgg gaagtccctt ccactgctgt gttccagaag
    12001 tgttggtaaa cagcccacaa atgtcaacag cagaaacata caagctgtca gctttgcaca
    12061 agggcccaac accctgctca tcaagaagca ctgtggttgc tgtgttagta atgtgcaaaa
    12121 caggaggcac attttcccca cctgtgtagg ttccaaaata tctagtgttt tcatttttac
    12181 ttggatcagg aacccagcac tccactggat aagcattatc cttatccaaa acagccttgt
    12241 ggtcagtgtt catctgctga ctagtaacgg ccgccagtgt gctggaattc tgcagatatc
    12301 catcacactg gcggccgctc gagcatgcat ctagaggaca actttgtata ataaagttgg
    12361 gagacccaag cttggtaccg agctcggatc cactagtaac ggccgccagt gtgctggaat
    12421 tcgtattacc gccatgcatt agttattaat cgagatctgg tgtaaacacg ccgtgggaaa
    12481 aaatttatgg atctggagta acacgccgtg ggaaaaaatt tatggatctg gagtaacacg
    12541 ccgtgggaaa aaatttatgg atctggagta acacgccgtg ggaaaaaatt tatggatctg
    12601 catctcaatt agtcagcaac catagtcccg cccctaactc cgcccatccc gcccctaact
    12661 ccgcccagtt ccgcccattc tccgccccat ggctgactaa ttttttttat ttatgcagag
    12721 gccgaggccg cctcggcctc tgagctattc cagaagtagt gaggaggctt ttttggaggc
    12781 ctaggctttt gcaaaaagct ggctagcgct accggactca gatctcgagc tcaagcttgg
    12841 taccgagctc ggatccagcc accatgggag tcaaagttct gtttgccctg atctgcatcg
    12901 ctgtggccga ggccaagccc accgagaaca acgaagactt caacatcgtg gccgtggcca
    12961 gcaacttcgc gaccacggat ctcgatgctg accgcgggaa gttgcccggc aagaagctgc
    13021 cgctggaggt gctcaaagag atggaagcca atgcccggaa agctggctgc accaggggct
    13081 gtctgatctg cctgtcccac atcaagtgca cgcccaagat gaagaagttc atcccaggac
    13141 gctgccacac ctacgaaggc gacaaagagt ccgcacaggg cggcataggc gaggcgatcg
    13201 tcgacattcc tgagattcct gggttcaagg acttggagcc catggagcag ttcatcgcac
    13261 aggtcgatct gtgtgtggac tgcacaactg gctgcctcaa agggcttgcc aacgtgcagt
    13321 gttctgacct gctcaagaag tggctgccgc aacgctgtgc gacctttgcc agcaagatcc
    13381 agggccaggt ggacaagatc aagggggccg gtggtgacta agcggccgct cgagcatgca
    13441 tctagaggta cccagctttc ttgtacaaag tggttgatat ccagcacagt ggcggccgct
    13501 cgacaatcaa cctctggatt acaaaatttg tgaaagattg actggtattc ttaactatgt
    13561 tgctcctttt acgctatgtg gatacgctgc tttaatgcct ttgtatcatg ctattgcttc
    13621 ccgtatggct ttcattttct cctccttgta taaatcctgg ttgctgtctc tttatgagga
    13681 gttgtggccc gttgtcaggc aacgtggcgt ggtgtgcact gtgtttgctg acgcaacccc
    13741 cactggttgg ggcattgcca ccacctgtca gctcctttcc gggactttcg ctttccccct
    13801 ccctattgcc acggcggaac tcatcgccgc ctgccttgcc cgctgctgga caggggctcg
    13861 gctgttgggc actgacaatt ccgtggtgtt gtcggggaag ctgacgtcct ttccatggct
    13921 gctcgcctgt gttgccacct ggattctgcg cgggacgtcc ttctgctacg tcccttcggc
    13981 cctcaatcca gcggaccttc cttcccgcgg cctgctgccg gctctgcggc ctcttccgcg
    14041 tcttcgcctt cgccctcaga cgagtcggat ctccctttgg gccgcctccc cgcctggaat
    14101 tctaccgggt aggggaggcg cttttcccaa ggcagtctgg agcatgcgct ttagcagccc
    14161 cgctgggcac ttggcgctac acaagtggcc tctggcctcg cacacattcc acatccaccg
    14221 gtaggcgcca accggctccg ttctttggtg gccccttcgc gccaccttct actcctcccc
    14281 tagtcaggaa gttccccccc gccccgcagc tcgcgtcgtg caggacgtga caaatggaag
    14341 tagcacgtct cactagtctc gtgcagatgg acagcaccgc tgagcaatgg aagcgggtag
    14401 gcctttgggg cagcggccaa tagcagcttt gctccttcgc tttctgggct cagaggctgg
    14461 gaaggggtgg gtccgggggc gggctcaggg gcgggctcag gggcggggcg ggcgcccgaa
    14521 ggtcctccgg aggcccggca ttctgcacgc ttcaaaagcg cacgtctgcc gcgctgttct
    14581 cctcttcctc atctccgggc ctttcgacct gcagcccaag cttaccacac tcctgcaggc
    14641 gtttcgcatg attgaacaag atggattgca cgcaggttct ccggccgctt gggtggagag
    14701 gctattcggc tatgactggg cacaacagac aatcggctgc tctgatgccg ccgtgttccg
    14761 gctgtcagcg caggggcgcc cggttctttt tgtcaagacc gacctgtccg gtgccctgaa
    14821 tgaactgcag gacgaggcag cgcggctatc gtggctggcc acgacgggcg ttccttgcgc
    14881 agctgtgctc gacgttgtca ctgaagcggg aagggactgg ctgctattgg gcgaagtgcc
    14941 ggggcaggat ctcctgtcat ctcaccttgc tcctgccgag aaagtatcca tcatggctga
    15001 tgcaatgcgg cggctgcata cgcttgatcc ggctacctgc ccattcgacc accaagcgaa
    15061 acatcgcatc gagcgagcac gtactcggat ggaagccggt cttgtcgatc aggatgatct
    15121 ggacgaagag catcaggggc tcgcgccagc cgaactgttc gccaggctca aggcgcgcat
    15181 gcccgacggc gaggatctcg tcgtgaccca tggcgatgcc tgcttgccga atatcatggt
    15241 ggaaaatggc cgcttttctg gattcatcga ctgtggccgg ctgggtgtgg cggaccgcta
    15301 tcaggacata gcgttggcta cccgtgatat tgctgaagag cttggcggcg aatgggctga
    15361 ccgcttcctc gtgctttacg gtatcgccgc tcccgattcg cagcgcatcg ccttctatcg
    15421 ccttcttgac gagttcttct gagcgggact ctggggttcg aaatgaccga
//
